>Addgene plasmid #235004 | pDest17_HABP4 LCD (1-413) | addgene full sequence | sequence record 468721 | Addgene NGS Result
CCGCGCCCGGGCCGCGGTGCAAGAGGTGGTACACGCGGCGGTCGTGGCCGCATTCGTCGCGCAGAAAATT
ATGGTCCGCGTGCCGAAGTGGTTATGCAGGATGTGGCACCGAATCCGGATGATCCGGAAGATTTTCCGGC
ACTGAGTTAAAACCCAGCTTTCTTGTACAAAGTGGTTGATTCGAGGCTGCTAACAAAGCCCGAAAGGAAG
CTGAGTTGGCTGCTGCCACCGCTGAGCAATAACTAGCATAACCCCTTGGGGCCTCTAAACGGGTCTTGAG
GGGTTTTTTGCTGAAAGGAGGAACTATATCCGGATATCCACAGGACGGGTGTGGTCGCCATGATCGCGTA
GTCGATAGTGGCTCCAAGTAGCGAAGCGAGCAGGACTGGGCGGCGGCCAAAGCGGTCGGACAGTGCTCCG
AGAACGGGTGCGCATAGAAATTGCATCAACGCATATAGCGCTAGCAGCACGCCATAGTGACTGGCGATGC
TGTCGGAATGGACGATATCCCGCAAGAGGCCCGGCAGTACCGGCATAACCAAGCCTATGCCTACAGCATC
CAGGGTGACGGTGCCGAGGATGACGATGAGCGCATTGTTAGATTTCATACACGGTGCCTGACTGCGTTAG
CAATTTAACTGTGATAAACTACCGCATTAAAGCTTATCGATGATAAGCTGTCAAACATGAGAATTCTTGA
AGACGAAAGGGCCTCGTGATACGCCTATTTTTATAGGTTAATGTCATGATAATAATGGTTTCTTAGACGT
CAGGTGGCACTTTTCGGGGAAATGTGCGCGGAACCCCTATTTGTTTATTTTTCTAAATACATTCAAATAT
GTATCCGCTCATGAGACAATAACCCTGATAAATGCTTCAATAATATTGAAAAAGGAAGAGTATGAGTATT
CAACATTTCCGTGTCGCCCTTATTCCCTTTTTTGCGGCATTTTGCCTTCCTGTTTTTGCTCACCCAGAAA
CGCTGGTGAAAGTAAAAGATGCTGAAGATCAGTTGGGTGCACGAGTGGGTTACATCGAACTGGATCTCAA
CAGCGGTAAGATCCTTGAGAGTTTTCGCCCCGAAGAACGTTTTCCAATGATGAGCACTTTTAAAGTTCTG
CTATGTGGCGCGGTATTATCCCGTGTTGACGCCGGGCAAGAGCAACTCGGTCGCCGCATACACTATTCTC
AGAATGACTTGGTTGAGTACTCACCAGTCACAGAAAAGCATCTTACGGATGGCATGACAGTAAGAGAATT
ATGCAGTGCTGCCATAACCATGAGTGATAACACTGCGGCCAACTTACTTCTGACAACGATCGGAGGACCG
AAGGAGCTAACCGCTTTTTTGCACAACATGGGGGATCATGTAACTCGCCTTGATCGTTGGGAACCGGAGC
TGAATGAAGCCATACCAAACGACGAGCGTGACACCACGATGCCTGCAGCAATGGCAACAACGTTGCGCAA
ACTATTAACTGGCGAACTACTTACTCTAGCTTCCCGGCAACAATTAATAGACTGGATGGAGGCGGATAAA
GTTGCAGGACCACTTCTGCGCTCGGCCCTTCCGGCTGGCTGGTTTATTGCTGATAAATCTGGAGCCGGTG
AGCGTGGGTCTCGCGGTATCATTGCAGCACTGGGGCCAGATGGTAAGCCCTCCCGTATCGTAGTTATCTA
CACGACGGGGAGTCAGGCAACTATGGATGAACGAAATAGACAGATCGCTGAGATAGGTGCCTCACTGATT
AAGCATTGGTAACTGTCAGACCAAGTTTACTCATATATACTTTAGATTGATTTAAAACTTCATTTTTAAT
TTAAAAGGATCTAGGTGAAGATCCTTTTTGATAATCTCATGACCAAAATCCCTTAACGTGAGTTTTCGTT
CCACTGAGCGTCAGACCCCGTAGAAAAGATCAAAGGATCTTCTTGAGATCCTTTTTTTCTGCGCGTAATC
TGCTGCTTGCAAACAAAAAAACCACCGCTACCAGCGGTGGTTTGTTTGCCGGATCAAGAGCTACCAACTC
TTTTTCCGAAGGTAACTGGCTTCAGCAGAGCGCAGATACCAAATACTGTCCTTCTAGTGTAGCCGTAGTT
AGGCCACCACTTCAAGAACTCTGTAGCACCGCCTACATACCTCGCTCTGCTAATCCTGTTACCAGTGGCT
GCTGCCAGTGGCGATAAGTCGTGTCTTACCGGGTTGGACTCAAGACGATAGTTACCGGATAAGGCGCAGC
GGTCGGGCTGAACGGGGGGTTCGTGCACACAGCCCAGCTTGGAGCGAACGACCTACACCGAACTGAGATA
CCTACAGCGTGAGCTATGAGAAAGCGCCACGCTTCCCGAAGGGAGAAAGGCGGACAGGTATCCGGTAAGC
GGCAGGGTCGGAACAGGAGAGCGCACGAGGGAGCTTCCAGGGGGAAACGCCTGGTATCTTTATAGTCCTG
TCGGGTTTCGCCACCTCTGACTTGAGCGTCGATTTTTGTGATGCTCGTCAGGGGGGCGGAGCCTATGGAA
AAACGCCAGCAACGCGGCCTTTTTACGGTTCCTGGCCTTTTGCTGGCCTTTTGCTCACATGTTCTTTCCT
GCGTTATCCCCTGATTCTGTGGATAACCGTATTACCGCCTTTGAGTGAGCTGATACCGCTCGCCGCAGCC
GAACGACCGAGCGCAGCGAGTCAGTGAGCGAGGAAGCGGAAGAGCGCCTGATGCGGTATTTTCTCCTTAC
GCATCTGTGCGGTATTTCACACCGCAATGGTGCACTCTCAGTACAATCTGCTCTGATGCCGCATAGTTAA
GCCAGTATACACTCCGCTATCGCTACGTGACTGGGTCATGGCTGCGCCCCGACACCCGCCAACACCCGCT
GACGCGCCCTGACGGGCTTGTCTGCTCCCGGCATCCGCTTACAGACAAGCTGTGACCGTCTCCGGGAGCT
GCATGTGTCAGAGGTTTTCACCGTCATCACCGAAACGCGCGAGGCAGCTGCGGTAAAGCTCATCAGCGTG
GTCGTGAAGCGATTCACAGATGTCTGCCTGTTCATCCGCGTCCAGCTCGTTGAGTTTCTCCAGAAGCGTT
AATGTCTGGCTTCTGATAAAGCGGGCCATGTTAAGGGCGGTTTTTTCCTGTTTGGTCACTGATGCCTCCG
TGTAAGGGGGATTTCTGTTCATGGGGGTAATGATACCGATGAAACGAGAGAGGATGCTCACGATACGGGT
TACTGATGATGAACATGCCCGGTTACTGGAACGTTGTGAGGGTAAACAACTGGCGGTATGGATGCGGCGG
GACCAGAGAAAAATCACTCAGGGTCAATGCCAGCGCTTCGTTAATACAGATGTAGGTGTTCCACAGGGTA
GCCAGCAGCATCCTGCGATGCAGATCCGGAACATAATGGTGCAGGGCGCTGACTTCCGCGTTTCCAGACT
TTACGAAACACGGAAACCGAAGACCATTCATGTTGTTGCTCAGGTCGCAGACGTTTTGCAGCAGCAGTCG
CTTCACGTTCGCTCGCGTATCGGTGATTCATTCTGCTAACCAGTAAGGCAACCCCGCCAGCCTAGCCGGG
TCCTCAACGACAGGAGCACGATCATGCGCACCCGTGGCCAGGACCCAACGCTGCCCGAGATGCGCCGCGT
GCGGCTGCTGGAGATGGCGGACGCGATGGATATGTTCTGCCAAGGGTTGGTTTGCGCATTCACAGTTCTC
CGCAAGAATTGATTGGCTCCAATTCTTGGAGTGGTGAATCCGTTAGCGAGGTGCCGCCGGCTTCCATTCA
GGTCGAGGTGGCCCGGCTCCATGCACCGCGACGCAACGCGGGGAGGCAGACAAGGTATAGGGCGGCGCCT
ACAATCCATGCCAACCCGTTCCATGTGCTCGCCGAGGCGGCATAAATCGCCGTGACGATCAGCGGTCCAA
TGATCGAAGTTAGGCTGGTAAGAGCCGCGAGCGATCCTTGAAGCTGTCCCTGATGGTCGTCATCTACCTG
CCTGGACAGCATGGCCTGCAACGCGGGCATCCCGATGCCGCCGGAAGCGAGAAGAATCATAATGGGGAAG
GCCATCCAGCCTCGCGTCGCGAACGCCAGCAAGACGTAGCCCAGCGCGTCGGCCGCCATGCCGGCGATAA
TGGCCTGCTTCTCGCCGAAACGTTTGGTGGCGGGACCAGTGACGAAGGCTTGAGCGAGGGCGTGCAAGAT
TCCGAATACCGCAAGCGACAGGCCGATCATCGTCGCGCTCCAGCGAAAGCGGTCCTCGCCGAAAATGACC
CAGAGCGCTGCCGGCACCTGTCCTACGAGTTGCATGATAAAGAAGACAGTCATAAGTGCGGCGACGATAG
TCATGCCCCGCGCCCACCGGAAGGAGCTGACTGGGTTGAAGGCTCTCAAGGGCATCGGTCGATCGACGCT
CTCCCTTATGCGACTCCTGCATTAGGAAGCAGCCCAGTAGTAGGTTGAGGCCGTTGAGCACCGCCGCCGC
AAGGAATGGTGCATGCAAGGAGATGGCGCCCAACAGTCCCCCGGCCACGGGGCCTGCCACCATACCCACG
CCGAAACAAGCGCTCATGAGCCCGAAGTGGCGAGCCCGATCTTCCCCATCGGTGATGTCGGCGATATAGG
CGCCAGCAACCGCACCTGTGGCGCCGGTGATGCCGGCCACGATGCGTCCGGCGTAGAGGATCGAGATCTC
GATCCCGCGAAATTAATACGACTCACTATAGGGAGACCACAACGGTTTCCCTCTAGAAATAATTTTGTTT
AACTTTAAGAAGGAGATATACATATGTCGTACTACCATCACCATCACCATCACCTCGAATCAACAAGTTT
GTACAAAAAAGCAGGCTCCGAAAACCTGTATTTCCAGGGCAGTATGAAAGGTGCACTGGGTAGCCCGGTT
GCCGCAGCCGGTGCAGCTATGCAGGAAAGTTTTGGTTGTGTGGTTGCAAATCGCTTTCATCAGCTGCTGG
ATGATGAAAGTGATCCGTTTGATATTCTGCGCGAAGCAGAACGCCGTCGTCAGCAGCAGCTGCAGCGTAA
ACGTCGTGATGAAGCCGCAGCAGCAGCCGGTGCGGGCCCTCGTGGTGGTAGAAGTCCGGCAGGTGCAAGT
GGCCATCGTGCCGGTGCAGGTGGTCGTCGTGAAAGCCAGAAAGAACGCAAAAGCCTGCCGGCACCGGTTG
CCCAGCGTCCTGATAGCCCGGGTGGTGGTCTGCAGGCCCCGGGTCAAAAACGTACCCCGCGTCGTGGTGA
ACAGCAGGGTTGGAATGATAGTCGCGGCCCGGAAGGTATGCTGGAACGCGCCGAACGCCGTAGTTATCGT
GAATATCGTCCGTATGAAACCGAACGCCAGGCAGATTTTACCGCAGAAAAATTTCCGGATGAAAAACCGG
GTGACCGTTTTGATCGTGATCGCCCGCTGCGTGGCCGCGGTGGTCCTCGTGGTGGAATGCGTGGTCGCGG
TCGCGGTGGCCCTGGTAATCGTGTGTTTGATGCCTTTGATCAGCGTGGTAAACGTGAATTTGAACGTTAT
GGTGGCAATGATAAAATTGCAGTTCGTACCGAAGATAATATGGGTGGTTGCGGTGTGCGCACCTGGGGCA
GTGGCAAAGATACCAGTGATGTGGAACCGACCGCCCCGATGGAAGAACCGACCGTTGTGGAAGAAAGCCA
GGGTACCCCGGAAGAAGAAAGCCCGGCAAAAGTTCCGGAACTGGAAGTTGAAGAAGAAACCCAGGTGCAG
GAAATGACCCTGGATGAATGGAAAAATCTGCAGGAACAGACCCGTCCGAAACCGGAATTCAATATTCGTA
AACCGGAAAGTACCGTGCCGAGTAAAGCCGTGGTTATTCATAAAAGTAAATACCGCGATGATATGGTGAA
AGATGATTATGAAGATGATAGCCATGTTTTTCGTAAACCGGCCAATGATATTACCAGCCAGCTGGAAATT
AATTTTGGTAATCTG
Features (pLannotate 1.2.2; 18 found; start..end, strand, type, name):
    152..176     -  protein_bind   attB2: mutant version of attB; recombination site for the Gateway® BP reaction BP Clonase™
    186..235     +  CDS            SET1 (fragment): solubility-enhancement tag derived from T7 phage gene 10B
    243..290     +  terminator     T7 terminator: transcription terminator for bacteriophage T7 RNA polymerase
    316..608     -  CDS            TcR (fragment): tetracycline efflux protein; tet; confers resistance to tetracycline
    656..684     -  promoter       tet promoter: E. coli promoter for tetracycline efflux protein gene
    797..901     +  promoter       AmpR promoter: bla
    902..1762    +  CDS            AmpR: β-lactamase; bla; confers resistance to ampicillin, carbenicillin, and related antibiotics
   1933..2521    +  rep_origin     ori: high-copy-number ColE1/pMB1/pBR322/pUC origin of replication
   2707..2846    -  misc_feature   bom: basis of mobility region from pBR322
   2948..3139    -  CDS            rop: Rop protein, which maintains plasmids at low copy number; rop
   3156..3536    +  CDS            YPB1_ECOLX: Protein predicted: Swiss-Prot protein existence level 4. From Escherichia coli.
   3778..4682    -  CDS            TcR (fragment): tetracycline efflux protein; tet; confers resistance to tetracycline
   4704..4722    +  promoter       T7 promoter: promoter for bacteriophage T7 RNA polymerase
   4754..4776    +  RBS            RBS: efficient ribosome binding site from bacteriophage T7 gene 10 (Olins and Rangwala, 1989)
   4794..4814    +  CDS            8xHis (fragment): 8xHis affinity tag
   4823..4847    +  protein_bind   attB1: mutant version of attB; recombination site for the Gateway® BP reaction BP Clonase™
   4850..4870    +  CDS            TEV site: tobacco etch virus (TEV) protease recognition and cleavage site
   4874..147     +  CDS            HABP4 (across the origin): HABP4_HUMAN - Experimental evidence at protein level: Swiss-Prot protein existence level 1. RNA-binding protein that plays a role in the regulation of transcription, pre-mRNA splicing and mRNA translation (PubMed:14699138, PubMed:16455055, PubMed:19523114, PubMed:21771594). Negatively regulates DNA-binding activity of the transcription factor MEF2C in myocardial cells in response to mechanical stress (By similarity). Plays a role in pre-mRNA splicing regulation (PubMed:19523114). Binds (via C-terminus) to poly(U) RNA (PubMed:19523114). Involved in mRNA translation regulation, probably at the i
