[The description below was written by a language model from this plasmid's Addgene catalogue record and pLannotate feature annotations shown in this document.]
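Description:
pDest17_HABP4 LCD (1-413) is a bacterial expression plasmid built on the Gateway destination vector pDest17 for producing human intracellular hyaluronan-binding protein 4 (HABP4, also known as Ki-1/57) in E. coli. The 5,965 nt plasmid has a pBR322-type backbone. It replicates from a ColE1/pMB1-family origin accompanied by the bom mobility region and the rop gene, which holds copy number down and matches the catalogue's low-copy designation. Selection is by ampicillin through the β-lactamase gene and its own promoter. The fragments of the tetracycline resistance gene and the tet promoter in the annotation are non-functional leftovers of the parental backbone.

The expression cassette starts with a T7 promoter and the phage T7 gene 10 ribosome binding site, so transcription requires a host that supplies T7 RNA polymerase. Translation begins with a polyhistidine tag (recorded as 6xHis; the annotation tool matched it as a partial 8xHis feature). It continues through the attB1 site left by Gateway recombination and a TEV protease cleavage site into the HABP4 coding sequence, which spans the numbering origin of the circular record. The insert came from codon-optimized gene synthesis and covers residues 1–413, which the name labels LCD; the record does not expand this abbreviation. An attB2 site and the T7 terminator lie downstream, and the short fragment annotated between them as a T7 gene 10-derived solubility tag is probably residual vector sequence.

The His tag allows metal-affinity purification of the recombinant protein, and TEV cleavage then removes it, leaving only a Gly-Ser remnant at the N-terminus according to the depositor. The record gives bacterial expression of tagged HABP4 as the purpose and does not specify downstream applications.
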