Addgene plasmid #235004: pDest17_HABP4 LCD (1-413)
Purpose: Bacterial expression of N-terminally 6His tagged Intracellular HABP4 LCD
Depositing lab: Tanja Mittag. Depositing organization: St. Jude Children's Research Hospital.
Backbone
  Vector backbone: pDest17
  Backbone manufacturer: GeneUniversal Inc.
  Vector type: Bacterial Expression
Growth in bacteria
  Bacterial resistance: Ampicillin, 100 μg/mL
  Growth temperature: 37°C
  Growth strain: DH5alpha
  Copy number: Low Copy
Gene/Insert
  Gene/Insert name: Intracellular hyaluronan-binding protein 4
  Species: H. sapiens (human)
  Entrez Gene: HABP4 (a.k.a. IHABP-4, IHABP4, Ki-1/57, SERBP1L)
  Promoter: T7
  Tag / fusion protein: 6xHis-TEV (N terminal on backbone)
  Cloning method: Gateway Cloning
Resource information
  A portion of this plasmid was derived from a plasmid made by: Codon optimized gene synthesis
Terms and licenses: Academic/Nonprofit Terms; Industry Terms: Not Available to Industry
Depositor comments: TEV cleavage leaves N-terminal GS tag
How to cite: pDest17_HABP4 LCD (1-413) was a gift from Tanja Mittag (Addgene plasmid # 235004 ; http://n2t.net/addgene:235004 ; RRID:Addgene_235004)
